>Addgene plasmid #145584 | pGBW-m4046852 | addgene full sequence | sequence record 292508 | Addgene NGS Result
CATCGATCTCGATCCCGCGAAATTAATACGACTCACTATAGGGGAATTGTGAGCGGATAACAATTCCCCT
CTAGAAATAATTTTGTTTAACTTTAAGAAGGAGACTCTTCTATGGCCATTGCGAGCGAATTTTCAAGTCT
TCCATCCTATGCTGCATTCGCTACTGCACAAGAGGCTTACGAACAGGCGGTGGCCAACGGCGACTCGGAA
GTCGTTCTGAAGAAACTGAAAAAATCTTTAAATGTTGCGAAAAGCGAATTTGATCGTGACGCTGCGATGC
AGCGCAAGTTGGAGAAAATGGCTGATCAGGCAATGACGCAAATGTACAAACAGGCTCGTTCCGAAGACAA
AAGGGCCAAAGTAACCTCTGCTATGCAGACCATGCTGTTCACAATGCTGCGCAAGCTGGATAACGACGCG
CTCAACAACATCATCAACAATGCACGTGATGGTTGCGTACCTCTCAACATTATCCCGCTTACTACTGCTG
CAAAACTGATGGTGGTTATACCGGACTACAACACCTATAAGAACACCTGTGATGGGACGACTTTCACCTA
CGCCAGCGCACTGTGGGAAATCCAGCAGGTTGTCGATGCTGACAGTAAAATCGTTCAGCTGAGCGAGATT
TCTATGGACAATTCTCCGAACCTGGCGTGGCCACTGATCGTAACTGCTCTGCGTGCGAATAGCGCGGTCA
AATTACAAGAGAACCTGTACTTTCAAAGCCACCATCATCACCATCATTAACCGGCTTATCGGTCAGTTTC
ACCTGATTTACGTAAAAACCCGCTTCGGCGGGTTTTTGCTTTTGGAGGGGCAGAAAGATGAATGACTGTC
CACGACGCTATACCCAAAAGAAAAAGCTTGAGATCCTTTTTTTCTGCGCGTAATCTGCTGCTTGCAAACA
AAAAAACCACCGCTACCAGCGGTGGTTTGTTTGCCGGATCAAGAGCTACCAACTCTTTTTCCGAAGGTAA
CTGGCTTCAGCAGAGCGCAGATACCAAATACTGTTCTTCTAGTGTAGCCGTAGTTAGGCCACCACTTCAA
GAACTCTGTAGCACCGCCTACATACCTCGCTCTGCTAATCCTGTTACCAGTGGCTGCTGCCAGTGGCGAT
AAGTCGTGTCTTACCGGGTTGGACTCAAGACGATAGTTACCGGATAAGGCGCAGCGGTCGGGCTGAACGG
GGGGTTCGTGCACACAGCCCAGCTTGGAGCGAACGACCTACACCGAACTGAGATACCTACAGCGTGAGCT
ATGAGAAAGCGCCACGCTTCCCGAAGGGAGAAAGGCGGACAGGTATCCGGTAAGCGGCAGGGTCGGAACA
GGAGAGCGCACGAGGGAGCTTCCAGGGGGAAACGCCTGGTATCTTTATAGTCCTGTCGGGTTTCGCCACC
TCTGACTTGAGCGTCGATTTTTGTGATGCTCGTCAGGGGGGCGGAGCCTATGGAAATTGATCGGGCACGT
AAGAGGTTCCAACTTTCACCATAATGAAATAAGATCACTACCGGGCGTATTTTTTGAGTTATCGAGATTT
TCAGGAGCTAAGGAAGCTAAAATGGAGAAAAAAATCACTGGATATACCACCGTTGATATATCCCAATGGC
ATCGTAAAGAACATTTTGAGGCATTTCAGTCAGTTGCTCAATGTACCTATAACCAGACCGTTCAGCTGGA
TATTACGGCCTTTTTAAAGACCGTAAAGAAAAATAAGCACAAGTTTTATCCGGCCTTTATTCACATTCTT
GCCCGCCTGATGAATGCTCATCCGGAATTTCGTATGGCAATGAAAGACGGTGAGCTGGTGATATGGGATA
GTGTTCACCCTTGTTACACCGTTTTCCATGAGCAAACTGAAACGTTTTCATCGCTCTGGAGTGAATACCA
CGACGATTTCCGGCAGTTTCTACACATATATTCGCAAGATGTGGCGTGTTACGGTGAAAACCTGGCCTAT
TTCCCTAAAGGGTTTATTGAGAATATGTTTTTCGTTTCAGCCAATCCCTGGGTGAGTTTCACCAGTTTTG
ATTTAAACGTGGCCAATATGGACAACTTCTTCGCCCCCGTTTTCACCATGGGCAAATATTATACGCAAGG
CGACAAGGTGCTGATGCCGCTGGCGATTCAGGTTCATCATGCCGTTTGTGATGGCTTCCATGTCGGCAGA
ATGCTTAATGAATTACAACAGTACTGCGATGAGTGGCAGGGCGGGGCGTAATTTGATATCGAGCTCGCTT
GGACTCCTGTTGATAGATCCAGTAATGACCTCAGAACTCCATCTGGATTTGTTCAGAACGCTCGGTTGCC
GCCGGGCGTTTTTTATTGGT
Features (pLannotate 1.2.2; 8 found; start..end, strand, type, name):
     24..42      +  promoter       T7 promoter: promoter for bacteriophage T7 RNA polymerase
     43..67      +  protein_bind   lac operator: The lac repressor binds to the lac operator to inhibit transcription in E. coli. This inhibition can be relieved by adding lactose or isopropyl-β-D-thiogalactopyranoside (IPTG). lac repressor encoded by lacI
     82..104     +  RBS            RBS: efficient ribosome binding site from bacteriophage T7 gene 10 (Olins and Rangwala, 1989)
    115..714     +  CDS            R1A_SARS2 (fragment): Experimental evidence at protein level: Swiss-Prot protein existence level 1. [Non-structural protein 10]: Plays a pivotal role in viral transcription by stimulating both nsp14 3'-5' exoribonuclease and nsp16 2'-O-methyltransferase activities. Therefore plays an essential role in viral mRNAs cap methylation. From Severe acute respiratory syndrome coronavirus 2 (2019-nCoV) (SARS-CoV-2).
    868..1456    +  rep_origin     ori: high-copy-number ColE1/pMB1/pBR322/pUC origin of replication
   1464..1561    +  promoter       cat promoter: promoter of the E. coli cat gene encoding chloramphenicol acetyltransferase
   1562..2218    +  CDS            cat: CAT_ECOLX - Experimental evidence at protein level: Swiss-Prot protein existence level 1. This enzyme is an effector of chloramphenicol resistance in bacteria. From Escherichia coli. This protein is used as a marker in many commonly used cloning vectors, such as pACYC184.
   2292..2326    +  terminator     lambda t0 terminator: minimal transcription terminator from phage lambda (Scholtissek and Grosse, 1987)
