[The description below was written by a language model from this plasmid's Addgene catalogue record and pLannotate feature annotations shown in this document.]
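Description:
pGBW-m4046852 is a compact bacterial expression plasmid (about 2.3 kb in the sequenced record) for producing SARS-CoV-2 non-structural protein 8 (nsp8) in Escherichia coli. Its minimal backbone consists of little more than a high-copy ColE1/pUC-type origin of replication and a chloramphenicol acetyltransferase (cat) gene driven by its own promoter. The cat gene confers chloramphenicol resistance for selection and is followed by a lambda t0 terminator.

The expression cassette places a T7 promoter directly upstream of a lac operator, followed by the efficient ribosome binding site from phage T7 gene 10 and an ATG start codon. Transcription therefore depends on a host supplying T7 RNA polymerase. It is repressed by lac repressor bound at the operator until it is relieved with IPTG or lactose. No lacI gene is annotated on the plasmid, so the repressor would presumably have to come from the host strain. The insert of roughly 0.6 kb encodes nsp8, a mature cleavage product of the viral ORF1ab replicase polyprotein, and has been codon-recoded for E. coli. The automated annotation identifies this coding region as a fragment of the replicase polyprotein 1a. The nsp10 functional text attached to that hit is generic to the polyprotein entry and does not describe this insert.

According to the catalogue entry, the backbone adds a C-terminal TEV-cleavable 6xHis tag, which would allow affinity purification and later tag removal, although these elements are not annotated separately in the feature table. No transcription terminator is annotated downstream of the nsp8 cassette. The construct is suited to recombinant production of nsp8, though the record gives no specific downstream use.
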