Addgene plasmid #145584: pGBW-m4046852
Purpose: Bacterial Expression plasmid for SARS-CoV-2 nsp8
Depositing lab: Ginkgo Bioworks & Benjie Chen. Depositing organization: Ginkgo Bioworks.
Backbone
  Vector backbone: ori-013 - marker | cmR
  Backbone size w/o insert (bp): 1462
  Vector type: Bacterial Expression
Growth in bacteria
  Bacterial resistance: Chloramphenicol, 25 μg/mL
  Growth temperature: 30°C
  Growth strain: DH5alpha
  Copy number: High Copy
Gene/Insert
  Gene/Insert name: SARS-CoV-2 nsp8
  Species: Escherichia coli str. K-12 substr. MG1655; Severe acute respiratory syndrome coronavirus 2
  Insert size (bp): 593
  Mutation: Escherichia coli recode 1
  Entrez Gene: ORF1ab (a.k.a. GU280_gp01)
  Promoter: Promoter | pT7 ; Operator | lacO ; RBS | T7_rbs ; Start Codon | ATG
  Tag / fusion protein: Cleavable TEV;6xHIS (C terminal on backbone)
  Cloning method: Unknown
Resource information
  A portion of this plasmid was derived from a plasmid made by: GinkgoBioworks
Depositor comments: NCBI Reference Sequence: YP_009725304.1
How to cite: pGBW-m4046852 was a gift from Ginkgo Bioworks & Benjie Chen (Addgene plasmid # 145584 ; http://n2t.net/addgene:145584 ; RRID:Addgene_145584)
